Addgene plasmid #33023: pBABE-FLAG-hG9a
Depositing lab: Martin Walsh. Depositing organization: Icahn School of Medicine at Mount Sinai. Publication: CCAAT displacement protein/cut homolog recruits G9a histone lysine methyltransferase to repress transcription. Nishio H, Walsh MJ. Proc Natl Acad Sci U S A. 2004 Aug 3;101(31):11257-62. Epub 2004 Jul 21. 10.1073/pnas.0401343101 PubMed 15269344.
Backbone
  Vector backbone: pBABE
  Backbone size w/o insert (bp): 5169
  Vector type: Mammalian Expression, Retroviral
  Selectable markers: Puromycin
Growth in bacteria
  Bacterial resistance: Ampicillin, 100 μg/mL
  Growth temperature: 37°C
  Growth strain: Stbl3
  Copy number: Unknown
Gene/Insert
  Gene/Insert name: hG9a
  Species: H. sapiens (human)
  Insert size (bp): 3003
  Promoter: 5'LTR
  Tag / fusion protein: Flag (N terminal on insert)
  Cloning method: Restriction Enzyme; 5′ cloning site None (unknown if destroyed); 3′ cloning site None (unknown if destroyed)
  Sequencing primers: 5′ pBABE 5'
Terms and licenses: Academic/Nonprofit Terms; Industry Terms: Not Available to Industry
How to cite: pBABE-FLAG-hG9a was a gift from Martin Walsh (Addgene plasmid # 33023 ; http://n2t.net/addgene:33023 ; RRID:Addgene_33023)
