[The description below was written by a language model from this plasmid's Addgene catalogue record.]
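Description:
pBABE-FLAG-hG9a is a retroviral mammalian expression plasmid built on the pBABE backbone (about 5.2 kb without insert). It is propagated in bacteria under ampicillin selection, and it carries a puromycin marker for selecting transduced or transfected mammalian cells. The record gives no feature table, so elements such as the bacterial origin of replication, the packaging signal and the promoter driving the puromycin resistance gene are not documented here. Copy number is listed as unknown. The recorded growth strain is one commonly chosen to limit recombination between repeated sequences such as retroviral LTRs.

The payload is a roughly 3.0 kb human G9a (hG9a) coding sequence with an N-terminal FLAG epitope tag, transcribed from the 5' LTR of the retroviral vector. G9a is a histone lysine methyltransferase associated with transcriptional repression. The FLAG tag allows the expressed protein to be detected or immunoprecipitated with anti-FLAG antibodies. The insert was introduced by restriction cloning, but the sites used are not recorded.

In a pBABE-type vector, the region between the LTRs is packaged into retroviral particles when the plasmid is introduced into a suitable packaging cell line. The resulting virus integrates the cassette into target cells, so puromycin selection can yield stable FLAG-G9a-expressing populations. The associated publication concerns recruitment of G9a by the CCAAT displacement protein/cut homolog to repress transcription. This suggests the construct was used for ectopic expression of tagged G9a to study its protein interactions and repressive function in mammalian cells.
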