>Addgene plasmid #33023 | pBABE-FLAG-hG9a | addgene partial sequence | sequence record 39915 | pBABE-5
TGTGGTGGTACGTAGGAATTCACCATGGATTACAAGGACGACGACGATAAGATCTGTCGACGGTACCTTA
TGAGTGATGATGTCCACTCACTGGGAAAGGTGACCTCAGATCTGGCCAAAAGGAGGAAGCTGAACTCAGG
AGGTGGCCTGTCGGAGGAGTTAGGTTCTGCCCGGCGTTCAGGAGAAGTGACCCTGACGAAAGGGGACCCC
GGGTCCCTGGAGGAGTGGGAGACGGTGGTGGGTGATGACTTCAGTCTCTACTATGATTCCTACTCTGTGG
ATGAGCGCGTGGACTCCGACAGCAAGTCTGAAGTTGAAGCTCTAACTGAACAACTAAGTGAAGAGGAGGA
GGAGGAAGAGGAGGAAGAAGAAGAAGAGGAAGAGGAGGAGGAAGAGGAAGAAGAAGAGGAAGATGAGGAG
TCAGGGAATCAGTCAGATAGGAGTGGTTCCAGTGGCCGGCGCAAGGCCAAGAAGAAATGGCGAAAAGACA
GCCCATGGGTGAAGCCGTCTCGGAAACGGCGCAAGCGGGAGCCTCCGCGGGCCAAGGAGCCACGAGGAGT
GAATGGTGTGGGCTCCTCAGGCCCCAGTGAGTACATGGAGGTCCCTCTGGGGTCCCTGGAGCTGCCCAGC
GAGGGGACCCTCTCCCCCAACCACGCTGGGGTGTCCAATGACACATCTTCGCTGGAGACAGAGCGAGGGT
TTGAGGAGTTGCCCCTGTGCAGCTGCCGCATGGAGGCACCCAAGATTGACCGCATCAGCGAGAGGGCGGG
GCACAAGTGCATGGCCACTGAGAGTGTGGACGGAGAGCTGTCAGGCTGCAATGCCGCCATCCTCAAGCGG
GAGACCATGAGGCCATCCAGCCGTGTGGCCCTGATGGTGCTCTG
